>Addgene plasmid #171095 | pLentiDP1.2 | addgene full sequence | sequence record 339475 | Addgene NGS Result
GGGTCTCTCTGGTTAGACCAGATCTGAGCCTGGGAGCTCTCTGGCTAACTAGGGAACCCACTGCTTAAGC
CTCAATAAAGCTTGCCTTGAGTGCTTCAAGTAGTGTGTGCCCGTCTGTTGTGTGACTCTGGTAACTAGAG
ATCCCTCAGACCCTTTTAGTCAGTGTGGAAAATCTCTAGCAGTGGCGCCCGAACAGGGACTTGAAAGCGA
AAGGGAAACCAGAGGAGCTCTCTCGACGCAGGACTCGGCTTGCTGAAGCGCGCACGGCAAGAGGCGAGGG
GCGGCGACTGGTGAGTACGCCAAAAATTTTGACTAGCGGAGGCTAGAAGGAGAGAGATGGGTGCGAGAGC
GTCAGTATTAAGCGGGGGAGAATTAGATCGCGATGGGAAAAAATTCGGTTAAGGCCAGGGGGAAAGAAAA
AATATAAATTAAAACATATAGTATGGGCAAGCAGGGAGCTAGAACGATTCGCAGTTAATCCTGGCCTGTT
AGAAACATCAGAAGGCTGTAGACAAATACTGGGACAGCTACAACCATCCCTTCAGACAGGATCAGAAGAA
CTTAGATCATTATATAATACAGTAGCAACCCTCTATTGTGTGCATCAAAGGATAGAGATAAAAGACACCA
AGGAAGCTTTAGACAAGATAGAGGAAGAGCAAAACAAAAGTAAGACCACCGCACAGCAAGCGGCCGCTGA
TCTTCAGACCTGGAGGAGGAGATATGAGGGACAATTGGAGAAGTGAATTATATAAATATAAAGTAGTAAA
AATTGAACCATTAGGAGTAGCACCCACCAAGGCAAAGAGAAGAGTGGTGCAGAGAGAAAAAAGAGCAGTG
GGAATAGGAGCTTTGTTCCTTGGGTTCTTGGGAGCAGCAGGAAGCACTATGGGCGCAGCGTCAATGACGC
TGACGGTACAGGCCAGACAATTATTGTCTGGTATAGTGCAGCAGCAGAACAATTTGCTGAGGGCTATTGA
GGCGCAACAGCATCTGTTGCAACTCACAGTCTGGGGCATCAAGCAGCTCCAGGCAAGAATCCTGGCTGTG
GAAAGATACCTAAAGGATCAACAGCTCCTGGGGATTTGGGGTTGCTCTGGAAAACTCATTTGCACCACTG
CTGTGCCTTGGAATGCTAGTTGGAGTAATAAATCTCTGGAACAGATTTGGAATCACACGACCTGGATGGA
GTGGGACAGAGAAATTAACAATTACACAAGCTTAATACACTCCTTAATTGAAGAATCGCAAAACCAGCAA
GAAAAGAATGAACAAGAATTATTGGAATTAGATAAATGGGCAAGTTTGTGGAATTGGTTTAACATAACAA
ATTGGCTGTGGTATATAAAATTATTCATAATGATAGTAGGAGGCTTGGTAGGTTTAAGAATAGTTTTTGC
TGTACTTTCTATAGTGAATAGAGTTAGGCAGGGATATTCACCATTATCGTTTCAGACCCACCTCCCAACC
CCGAGGGGACCCGACAGGCCCGAAGGAATAGAAGAAGAAGGTGGAGAGAGAGACAGAGACAGATCCATTC
GATTAGTGAACGGATCTCGACGGTATCGGTTAACTTTTAAAAGAAAAGGGGGGATTGGGGGGTACAGTGC
AGGGGAAAGAATAGTAGACATAATAGCAACAGACATACAAACTAAAGAATTACAAAAACAAATTACAAAA
TTCAAAATTTTATCGATAAGCTTGGGAGTTCCGCGTTACATAACTTACGGTAAATGGCCCGCCTGGCTGA
CCGCCCAACGACCCCCGCCCATTGACGTCAATAATGACGTATGTTCCCATAGTAACGCCAATAGGGACTT
TCCATTGACGTCAATGGGTGGAGTATTTACGGTAAACTGCCCACTTGGCAGTACATCAAGTGTATCATAT
GCCAAGTACGCCCCCTATTGACGTCAATGACGGTAAATGGCCCGCCTGGCATTATGCCCAGTACATGACC
TTATGGGACTTTCCTACTTGGCAGTACATCTACGTATTAGTCATCGCTATTACCATGGTGATGCGGTTTT
GGCAGTACATCAATGGGCGTGGATAGCGGTTTGACTCACGGGGATTTCCAAGTCTCCACCCCATTGACGT
CAATGGGAGTTTGTTTTGGCACCAAAATCAACGGGACTTTCCAAAATGTCGTAACAACTCCGCCCCATTG
ACGCAAATGGGCGGTAGGCGTGTACGGTGGGAGGTCTATATAAGCAGAGCTGGTTTAGTGAACCGTCAGA
TCCGCTAGCGCTGCCACCATGACATACTTTCCTGAAGAGGTCGTCGAACACATTTTTAGCTTCCTGCCTG
CACAGAGAGATAGAAACACAGTGAGCCTGGTCTGCAAAGTGTGGTACGAGATCGAACGCCTGAGCCGGAG
AGGAGTGTTCGTCGGCAACTGCTATGCTGTGAGAGCAGGCAGGGTCGCCGCTAGGTTTCCAAATGTGCGC
GCACTGACCGTCAAGGGGAAACCCCACTTCGCCGACTTTAACCTGGTGCCCCCTGATTGGGGAGGATACG
CCGGCCCTTGGATCGAGGCAGCCGCTCGCGGCTGTCATGGACTGGAGGAACTGCGCATGAAGCGAATGGT
GGTCTCTGACGAAAGTCTGGAGCTGCTGGCTCGGAGCTTCCCTAGGTTTCGCGCACTGGTGCTGATTTCT
TGCGAAGGCTTCAGCACCGATGGACTGGCAGCCGTGGCCTCCCACTGTAAGCTGCTGCGGGAGCTGGACC
TCCAGGAGAATGAAGTGGAGGATAGAGGCCCCAGATGGCTGTCTTGCTTCCCAGACTCATGTACCAGCCT
GGTGTCCCTGAACTTTGCCTGCATCAAAGGCGAAGTGAATGCTGGGTCCCTGGAGCGGCTGGTCTCAAGA
AGCCCCAACCTGAGGTCTCTGCGGCTGAACCGGAGCGTGAGCGTGGACACTCTGGCTAAGATTCTGCTGA
GAACCCCTAACCTGGAGGATCTGGGAACCGGCAATCTGACAGACGATTTCCAGACAGAATCCTACTTTAA
ACTGACTTCTGCCCTGGAGAAGTGTAAAATGCTGAGGAGTCTGTCAGGATTCTGGGATGCTTCACCCGTG
TGCCTGAGCTTTATCTACCCTCTGTGTGCACAGCTGACAGGCCTGAACCTGAGCTATGCACCAACCCTGG
ACGCCAGTGATCTGACAAAGATGATCTCACGCTGCGTGAAACTCCAGCGACTGTGGGTGCTGGACTGTAT
TTCCGATAAGGGGCTCCAGGTGGTCGCCAGCTCCTGCAAGGACCTCCAGGAGCTGAGAGTGTTCCCATCT
GATTTTTACGTGGCCGGATATAGTGCTGTCACTGAGGAAGGCCTGGTGGCAGTCTCACTGGGATGCCCAA
AGCTGAACAGCCTGCTGTATTTCTGTCATCAGATGACTAATGCTGCACTGGTGACCGTCGCCAAGAACTG
CCCTAATTTCACCCGATTTCGGCTGTGTATTCTGGAACCAGGCAAACCCGACGTGGTCACATCCCAGCCA
CTGGATGAAGGGTTTGGAGCTATCGTGAGAGAGTGCAAGGGACTCCAGAGGCTGAGCATTTCCGGCCTGC
TGACAGACAAAGTGTTCATGTACATCGGCAAGTATGCTAAGCAGCTGGAGATGCTGAGCATTGCATTTGC
CGGAGACTCCGATAAGGGCATGATGCACGTGATGAACGGGTGTAAGAATCTGCGAAAACTGGAAATCCGG
GACAGCCCTTTCGGGGATGCCGCTCTGCTGGGAAACTTTGCCAGATACGAGACAATGAGGAGCCTGTGGA
TGTCTAGTTGCAATGTGACTCTGAAGGGCTGTCAGGTCCTGGCTAGTAAAATGCCTATGCTGAACGTGGA
AGTCATTAATGAGCGGGACGGGTCTAACGAAATGGAGGAAAATCATGGCGACCTGCCAAAGGTGGAGAAA
CTGTATGTGTATCGGACCACCGCAGGGGCAAGAGATGATGCTCCCAACTTTGTGAAGATTCTGGGAGGTT
CTGGTGGTTCTGGTGGTTCCATGGTGAGCAAGGGCGAGGAGCTGTTCACCGGGGTGGTGCCCATCCTGGT
CGAGCTGGACGGCGACGTAAACGGCCACAAGTTCAGCGTGTCCGGCGAGGGCGAGGGCGATGCCACCTAC
GGCAAGCTGACCCTGAAGTTCATCTGCACCACCGGCAAGCTGCCCGTGCCCTGGCCCACCCTCGTGACCA
CCTTGACCTACGGCGTGCAGTGCTTCGCCCGCTACCCCGACCACATGAAGCAGCACGACTTCTTCAAGTC
CGCCATGCCCGAAGGCTACGTCCAGGAGCGCACCATCTTCTTCAAGGACGACGGCAACTACAAGACCCGC
GCCGAGGTGAAGTTCGAGGGCGACACCCTGGTGAACCGCATCGAGCTGAAGGGCATCGACTTCAAGGAGG
ACGGCAACATCCTGGGGCACAAGCTGGAGTACAACTACAACAGCCACAAGGTCTATATCACCGCCGACAA
GCAGAAGAACGGCATCAAGGTGAACTTCAAGACCCGCCACAACATCGAGGACGGCAGCGTGCAGCTCGCC
GACCACTACCAGCAGAACACCCCCATCGGCGACGGCCCCGTGCTGCTGCCCGACAACCACTACCTGAGCA
CCCAGTCCAAGCTGAGCAAAGACCCCAACGAGAAGCGCGATCACATGGTCCTGCTGGAGTTCGTGACCGC
CGCCGGGATCACTCTCGGCATGGACGAGCTGTACAAGCCTAGGGGATATCCATCACACTGGCGGCCGCTC
GAGATGAATCCCAGTATGAAGCAGAAACAAGAAGAAATCAAAGAGAATATAAAGAATAGTTCTGTCCCAA
GAAGAACTCTGAAGATGATTCAGCCTTCTGCATCTGGATCTCTTGTTGGAAGAGAAAATGAGCTGTCCGC
AGGCTTGTCCAAAAGGAAACATCGGAATGACCACTTAACATCTACAACTTCCAGCCCTGGGGTTATTGTC
CCAGAATCTAGTGAAAATAAAAATCTTGGAGGAGTCACCCAGGAGTCATTTGATCTTATGATTAAAGAAA
ATCCATCCTCTCAGTATTGGAAGGAAGTGGCAGAAAAACGGAGAAAGGCGCTGGGCAGCGGCGCCACAAA
CTTCTCTCTGCTAAAGCAAGCAGGTGATGTTGAAGAAAACCCCGGGCCTAAGGAGAAGAGTGCTTGTCCT
AAAGATCCAGCCAAACCTCCGGCCAAGGCACAAGTTGTGGGATGGCCACCGGTGAGATCATACCGGAAGA
ACGTGATGGTTTCCTGCCAAAAATCAAGCGGTGGCCCGGAGGCGGCGGCGTTCGTGAAGGTATCAATGGA
CGGAGCACCGTACTTGAGGAAAATCGATTTGAGGATGTATAAAATGGTGAGCAAGGGCGAGGAGGATAAC
ATGGCCATCATCAAGGAGTTCATGCGCTTCAAGGTGCACATGGAGGGCTCCGTGAACGGCCACGAGTTCG
AGATCGAGGGCGAGGGCGAGGGCCGCCCCTACGAGGGCACCCAGACCGCCAAGCTGAAGGTGACCAAGGG
TGGCCCCCTGCCCTTCGCCTGGGACATCCTGTCCCCTCAGTTCATGTACGGCTCCAAGGCCTACGTGAAG
CACCCCGCCGACATCCCCGACTACTTGAAGCTGTCCTTCCCCGAGGGCTTCAATTGGGAGCGCGTGATGA
ACTTCGAGGACGGCGGCGTGGTGACCGTGACCCAGGACTCCTCCCTGCAGGACGGCGAGTTCATCTACAA
GGTGAAGCTGCGCGGCACCAACTTCCCCTCCGACGGCCCCGTAATGCAGTGTCGTACCATGGGCTGGGAG
GCCTCCACTGAGCGGATGTACCCCGAGGACGGCGCCCTGAAGGGCGAGATCAAGCAGAGGCTGAAGCTGA
AGGACGGCGGCCACTACGACGCTGAGGTCAAGACCACCTACAAGGCCAAGAAGCCCGTGCAGCTGCCCGG
CGCCTACAACGTCGACATCAAGTTGGACATCCTTTCCCACAACGAGGACTACACCATCGTGGAACAGTAC
GAACGCGCCGAGGGCCGCCACTCCACCGGCGGCATGGACGAGCTGTACAAGTAAAATCAACCTCTGGATT
ACAAAATTTGTGAAAGATTGACTGGTATTCTTAACTATGTTGCTCCTTTTACGCTATGTGGATACGCTGC
TTTAATGCCTTTGTATCATGCTATTGCTTCCCGTATGGCTTTCATTTTCTCCTCCTTGTATAAATCCTGG
TTGCTGTCTCTTTATGAGGAGTTGTGGCCCGTTGTCAGGCAACGTGGCGTGGTGTGCACTGTGTTTGCTG
ACGCAACCCCCACTGGTTGGGGCATTGCCACCACCTGTCAGCTCCTTTCCGGGACTTTCGCTTTCCCCCT
CCCTATTGCCACGGCGGAACTCATCGCCGCCTGCCTTGCCCGCTGCTGGACAGGGGCTCGGCTGTTGGGC
ACTGACAATTCCGTGGTGTTGTCGGGGAAGCTGACGTCCTTTCCATGGCTGCTCGCCTGTGTTGCCACCT
GGATTCTGCGCGGGACGTCCTTCTGCTACGTCCCTTCGGCCCTCAATCCAGCGGACCTTCCTTCCCGCGG
CCTGCTGCCGGCTCTGCGGCCTCTTCCGCGTCTTCGCCTTCGCCCTCAGACGAGTCGGATCTCCCTTTGG
GCCGCCTCCCCGCCTGGAATTCTGCAGATATCCGGTTAGTAATGAGTTTGGAATTAATTCTGTGGAATGT
GTGTCAGTTAGGGTGTGGAAAGTCCCCAGGCTCCCCAGCAGGCAGAAGTATGCAAAGCATGCATCTCAAT
TAGTCAGCAACCAGGTGTGGAAAGTCCCCAGGCTCCCCAGCAGGCAGAAGTATGCAAAGCATGCATCTCA
ATTAGTCAGCAACCATAGTCCCGCCCCTAACTCCGCCCATCCCGCCCCTAACTCCGCCCAGTTCCGCCCA
TTCTCCGCCCCATGGCTGACTAATTTTTTTTATTTATGCAGAGGCCGAGGCCGCCTCTGCCTCTGAGCTA
TTCCAGAAGTAGTGAGGAGGCTTTTTTGGAGGCCTAGGCTTTTGCAAAAAGCTCCCGGGAGCTTGTATAT
CCATTTTCGGATCTGATCAGCACGTGTTGACAATTAATCATCGGCATAGTATATCGGCATAGTATAATAC
GACAAGGTGAGGAACTAAACCATGGCCAAGCCTTTGTCTCAAGAAGAATCCACCCTCATTGAAAGAGCAA
CGGCTACAATCAACAGCATCCCCATCTCTGAAGACTACAGCGTCGCCAGCGCAGCTCTCTCTAGCGACGG
CCGCATCTTCACTGGTGTCAATGTATATCATTTTACTGGGGGACCTTGTGCAGAACTCGTGGTGCTGGGC
ACTGCTGCTGCTGCGGCAGCTGGCAACCTGACTTGTATCGTCGCGATCGGAAATGAGAACAGGGGCATCT
TGAGCCCCTGCGGACGGTGCCGACAGGTGCTTCTCGATCTGCATCCTGGGATCAAAGCCATAGTGAAGGA
CAGTGATGGACAGCCGACGGCAGTTGGGATTCGTGAATTGCTGCCCTCTGGTTATGTGTGGGAGGGCTAA
GCACAATTCGAGCTCGGTACCTTTAAGACCAATGACTTACAAGGCAGCTGTAGATCTTAGCCACTTTTTA
AAAGAAAAGGGGGGACTGGAAGGGCTAGCTCACTCCCAACGAAGACAAGATCTGCTTTTTGCTTGTACTG
GGTCTCTCTGGTTAGACCAGATCTGAGCCTGGGAGCTCTCTGGCTAACTAGGGAACCCACTGCTTAAGCC
TCAATAAAGCTTGCCTTGAGTGCTTCAAGTAGTGTGTGCCCGTCTGTTGTGTGACTCTGGTAACTAGAGA
TCCCTCAGACCCTTTTAGTCAGTGTGGAAAATCTCTAGCAGTAGTAGTTCATGTCATCTTATTATTCAGT
ATTTATAACTTGCAAAGAAATGAATATCAGAGAGTGAGAGGAACTTGTTTATTGCAGCTTATAATGGTTA
CAAATAAAGCAATAGCATCACAAATTTCACAAATAAAGCATTTTTTTCACTGCATTCTAGTTGTGGTTTG
TCCAAACTCATCAATGTATCTTATCATGTCTGGCTCTAGCTATCCCGCCCCTAACTCCGCCCATCCCGCC
CCTAACTCCGCCCAGTTCCGCCCATTCTCCGCCCCATGGCTGACTAATTTTTTTTATTTATGCAGAGGCC
GAGGCCGCCTCGGCCTCTGAGCTATTCCAGAAGTAGTGAGGAGGCTTTTTTGGAGGCCTAGGGACGTACC
CAATTCGCCCTATAGTGAGTCGTATTACGCGCGCTCACTGGCCGTCGTTTTACAACGTCGTGACTGGGAA
AACCCTGGCGTTACCCAACTTAATCGCCTTGCAGCACATCCCCCTTTCGCCAGCTGGCGTAATAGCGAAG
AGGCCCGCACCGATCGCCCTTCCCAACAGTTGCGCAGCCTGAATGGCGAATGGG
[124 nt withheld, positions 8455-8578]
C
[91 nt withheld, positions 8580-8670]
A
[49 nt withheld, positions 8672-8720]
CCTTTGACGTTGGAGTCCACGTTCTTT
[37 nt withheld, positions 8748-8784]
ACCCTATCTCGGTCTATTCTTTTGATTTATAAGGGATTTTGCCGATTTCGGCCTATTGGTTAAAAAATGA
GCTGATTTAACAAAAATTTAACGCGAATTTTAACAAAATATTAACGCTTACAATTTAGGTGGCACTTTTC
GGGGAAATGTGCGCGGAACCCCTATTTGTTTATTTTTCTAAATACATTCAAATATGTATCCGCTCATGAG
ACAATAACCCTGATAAATGCTTCAATAATATTGAAAAAGGAAGAGTATGAGTATTCAACATTTCCGTGTC
GCCCTTATTCCCTTTTTTGCGGCATTTTGCCTTCCTGTTTTTGCTCACCCAGAAACGCTGGTGAAAGTAA
AAGATGCTGAAGATCAGTTGGGTGCACGAGTGGGTTACATCGAACTGGATCTCAACAGCGGTAAGATCCT
TGAGAGTTTTCGCCCCGAAGAACGTTTTCCAATGATGAGCACTTTTAAAGTTCTGCTATGTGGCGCGGTA
TTATCCCGTATTGACGCCGGGCAAGAGCAACTCGGTCGCCGCATACACTATTCTCAGAATGACTTGGTTG
AGTACTCACCAGTCACAGAAAAGCATCTTACGGATGGCATGACAGTAAGAGAATTATGCAGTGCTGCCAT
AACCATGAGTGATAACACTGCGGCCAACTTACTTCTGACAACGATCGGAGGACCGAAGGAGCTAACCGCT
TTTTTGCACAACATGGGGGATCATGTAACTCGCCTTGATCGTTGGGAACCGGAGCTGAATGAAGCCATAC
CAAACGACGAGCGTGACACCACGATGCCTGTAGCAATGGCAACAACGTTGCGCAAACTATTAACTGGCGA
ACTACTTACTCTAGCTTCCCGGCAACAATTAATAGACTGGATGGAGGCGGATAAAGTTGCAGGACCACTT
CTGCGCTCGGCCCTTCCGGCTGGCTGGTTTATTGCTGATAAATCTGGAGCCGGTGAGCGTGGGTCTCGCG
GTATCATTGCAGCACTGGGGCCAGATGGTAAGCCCTCCCGTATCGTAGTTATCTACACGACGGGGAGTCA
GGCAACTATGGATGAACGAAATAGACAGATCGCTGAGATAGGTGCCTCACTGATTAAGCATTGGTAACTG
TCAGACCAAGTTTACTCATATATACTTTAGATTGATTTAAAACTTCATTTTTAATTTAAAAGGATCTAGG
TGAAGATCCTTTTTGATAATCTCATGACCAAAATCCCTTAACGTGAGTTTTCGTTCCACTGAGCGTCAGA
CCCCGTAGAAAAGATCAAAGGATCTTCTTGAGATCCTTTTTTTCTGCGCGTAATCTGCTGCTTGCAAACA
AAAAAACCACCGCTACCAGCGGTGGTTTGTTTGCCGGATCAAGAGCTACCAACTCTTTTTCCGAAGGTAA
CTGGCTTCAGCAGAGCGCAGATACCAAATACTGTTCTTCTAGTGTAGCCGTAGTTAGGCCACCACTTCAA
GAACTCTGTAGCACCGCCTACATACCTCGCTCTGCTAATCCTGTTACCAGTGGCTGCTGCCAGTGGCGAT
AAGTCGTGTCTTACCGGGTTGGACTCAAGACGATAGTTACCGGATAAGGCGCAGCGGTCGGGCTGAACGG
GGGGTTCGTGCACACAGCCCAGCTTGGAGCGAACGACCTACACCGAACTGAGATACCTACAGCGTGAGCT
ATGAGAAAGCGCCACGCTTCCCGAAGGGAGAAAGGCGGACAGGTATCCGGTAAGCGGCAGGGTCGGAACA
GGAGAGCGCACGAGGGAGCTTCCAGGGGGAAACGCCTGGTATCTTTATAGTCCTGTCGGGTTTCGCCACC
TCTGACTTGAGCGTCGATTTTTGTGATGCTCGTCAGGGGGGCGGAGCCTATGGAAAAACGCCAGCAACGC
GGCCTTTTTACGGTTCCTGGCCTTTTGCTGGCCTTTTGCTCACATGTTCTTTCCTGCGTTATCCCCTGAT
TCTGTGGATAACCGTATTACCGCCTTTGAGTGAGCTGATACCGCTCGCCGCAGCCGAACGACCGAGCGCA
GCGAGTCAGTGAGCGAGGAAGCGGAAGAGCGCCCAATACGCAAACCGCCTCTCCCCGCGCGTTGGCCGAT
TCATTAATGCAGCTGGCACGACAGGTTTCCCGACTGGAAAGCGGGCAGTGAGCGCAACGCAATTAATGTG
AGTTAGCTCACTCATTAGGCACCCCAGGCTTTACACTTTATGCTTCCGGCTCGTATGTTGTGTGGAATTG
TGAGCGGATAACAATTTCACACAGGAAACAGCTATGACCATGATTACGCCAAGCGCGCAATTAACCCTCA
CTAAAGGGAACAAAAGCTGGAGCTGCAAGCTTAATGTAGTCTTATGCAATACTCTTGTAGTCTTGCAACA
TGGTAACGATGAGTTAGCAACATGCCTTACAAGGAGAGAAAAAGCACCGTGCATGCCGATTGGTGGAAGT
AAGGTGGTACGATCGTGCCTTATTAGGAAGGCAACAGACGGGTCTGACATGGATTGGACGAACCACTGAA
TTGCCGCATTGCAGAGATATTGTATTTAAGTGCCTAGCTCGATACATAAAC
Features (pLannotate 1.2.2; 33 found; start..end, strand, type, name):
      1..181     +  LTR            5' LTR (truncated): truncated 5' long terminal repeat (LTR) from HIV-1
    228..353     +  misc_feature   HIV-1 Ψ: packaging signal of human immunodeficiency virus type 1
    337..700     +  CDS            HIV-1 gag (fragment): gag protein from human immunodeficiency virus 1; gag
    846..1079    +  misc_feature   RRE: The Rev response element (RRE) of HIV-1 allows for Rev-dependent mRNA export from the nucleus to the cytoplasm.
   1456..1556    +  CDS            Rev (fragment): human immunodeficiency virus 1 (HIV-1) Rev protein; rev; enhances nuclear export of unspliced and incompletely spliced viral mRNAs
   1575..1691    +  misc_feature   cPPT/CTS: central polypurine tract and central termination sequence of HIV-1
   1714..2017    +  enhancer       CMV enhancer: human cytomegalovirus immediate early enhancer
   2018..2221    +  promoter       CMV promoter: human cytomegalovirus (CMV) immediate early promoter
   2259..3983    +  CDS            TIR1B_ORYSJ: Experimental evidence at transcript level: Swiss-Prot protein existence level 2. From Oryza sativa subsp. japonica (Rice).
   4011..4727    +  CDS            mEmerald: mEmerald is a basic (constitutively fluorescent) green fluorescent protein published in 1998, derived from Aequorea victoria. It is reported to be a very rapidly-maturing monomer with moderate acid sensitivity.
   4764..5093    +  CDS            GMNN (fragment): GEMI_HUMAN - Experimental evidence at protein level: Swiss-Prot protein existence level 1. Inhibits DNA replication by preventing the incorporation of MCM complex into pre-replication complex (pre-RC) (PubMed:9635433, PubMed:14993212, PubMed:20129055, PubMed:24064211). It is degraded during the mitotic phase of the cell cycle (PubMed:9635433, PubMed:14993212, PubMed:24064211). Its destruction at the metaphase- anaphase transition permits replication in the succeeding cell cycle (PubMed:9635433, PubMed:14993212, PubMed:24064211). Inhibits histone acetyltransferase activity of KAT7/HBO1 in a CDT
   5160..5363    +  CDS            mini-AID: minimal degron from the auxin-responsive IAA17 protein of Arabidopsis thaliana (Kubota et al., 2013) acts as an auxin-inducible degron (AID) in the presence of TIR1
   5364..6074    +  CDS            mCherry2: derivative of the monomeric red fluorescent protein mCherry mammalian codon-optimized
   6075..6663    +  misc_feature   WPRE: woodchuck hepatitis virus posttranscriptional regulatory element
   6719..7048    +  promoter       SV40 promoter: SV40 enhancer and early promoter
   7096..7143    +  promoter       EM7 promoter: synthetic bacterial promoter&nbsp
   7162..7560    +  CDS            BSD: blasticidin S deaminase; Aspergillus terreus BSD; confers resistance to blasticidin
   7577..7714    +  CDS            nef (fragment): NEF_HV1LA - Experimental evidence at protein level: Swiss-Prot protein existence level 1. Extracellular Nef protein targets CD4(+) T-lymphocytes for apoptosis by interacting with CXCR4 surface receptors. From Human immunodeficiency virus type 1 group M subtype B (isolate Lai) (HIV-1).
   7700..7880    +  LTR            5' LTR (truncated): truncated 5' long terminal repeat (LTR) from HIV-1
   7952..8073    +  polyA_signal   SV40 poly(A) signal: SV40 polyadenylation signal
   8113..8248    +  rep_origin     SV40 ori: SV40 origin of replication
   8269..8287    -  promoter       T7 promoter: promoter for bacteriophage T7 RNA polymerase
   8295..8450    +  CDS            lacZα (fragment): LacZα fragment of β-galactosidase; lacZ fragment
   8455..8883    +  rep_origin     f1 ori (sequence partly withheld): f1 bacteriophage origin of replication; arrow indicates direction of (+) strand synthesis
   8936..9040    +  promoter       AmpR promoter: bla
   9041..9901    +  CDS            AmpR: β-lactamase; bla; confers resistance to ampicillin, carbenicillin, and related antibiotics
  10072..10660   +  rep_origin     ori: high-copy-number ColE1/pMB1/pBR322/pUC origin of replication
  10843..10935   +  CDS            lacI (fragment): lac repressor; lacI; The lac repressor binds to the lac operator to inhibit transcription in E. coli. This inhibition can be relieved by adding lactose or isopropyl-β-D-thiogalactopyranoside (IPTG).
  10948..10969   +  protein_bind   CAP binding site: CAP binding activates transcription in the presence of cAMP. E. coli catabolite activator protein
  10984..11014   +  promoter       lac promoter: promoter for the E. coli lac operon
  11018..11040   +  protein_bind   lac operator (fragment): The lac repressor binds to the lac operator to inhibit transcription in E. coli. This inhibition can be relieved by adding lactose or isopropyl-β-D-thiogalactopyranoside (IPTG). lac repressor encoded by lacI
  11083..11101   +  promoter       T3 promoter: promoter for bacteriophage T3 RNA polymerase
  11129..11355   +  promoter       RSV promoter: Rous sarcoma virus enhancer/promoter
