[The description below was written by a language model from this plasmid's Addgene catalogue record and pLannotate feature annotations shown in this document.]
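Description:
pLentiDP1.2 is a third-generation lentiviral transfer plasmid built on the pLenti CMV Blast DEST (706-1) backbone with the Gateway sequences removed. It is propagated in E. coli through a high-copy ColE1/pUC-type origin with ampicillin resistance (AmpR), and it also carries an f1 origin and remnants of a lac/T7/T3 cloning region. The viral portion has the usual third-generation layout. An RSV promoter drives a truncated HIV-1 5' LTR, followed by the Ψ packaging signal with a gag fragment, the Rev response element, and the cPPT/CTS. A second truncated LTR and an SV40 polyadenylation signal close the genome. These elements allow the RNA to be packaged and integrated when helper functions are supplied in trans.

The payload is a single CMV enhancer/promoter-driven open reading frame, OsTIR1-mEmerald-Geminin-P2A-miniAID-mCherry2, followed by a WPRE to boost transcript expression. The rice auxin receptor F-box protein TIR1 is fused to the green fluorescent protein mEmerald and to a fragment of human Geminin. Geminin is destroyed at the metaphase-anaphase transition, so the fragment is meant to confine the fusion to a cell cycle window; the depositor calls this version ROLECCS G2. According to the insert name, a P2A peptide separates this fusion from mCherry2 bearing the mini-AID degron from Arabidopsis IAA17, although the feature table does not annotate the 2A itself. The mCherry2 fusion acts as a red reporter substrate, degraded upon auxin addition only where TIR1 is present. Downstream, an SV40 promoter (with a bacterial EM7 promoter) expresses blasticidin S deaminase for selecting transduced mammalian cells. The construct is used to establish and test cell cycle-specific, auxin-inducible protein degradation.
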