Addgene plasmid #171095: pLentiDP1.2
Purpose: lentiviral construct (3rd generation) for the expression of cell cycle-dependent OsTIR1 fused with mEmerald and Geminin (AKA ROLECCS G2) and miniAID-fused mCherry2
Depositing lab: Dario Palmieri. Depositing organization: Ohio State University. Publication: A novel auxin-inducible degron system for rapid, cell cycle-specific targeted proteolysis. Capece M, Tessari A, Mills J, Vinciguerra GLR, Louke D, Lin C, McElwain BK, Miles WO, Coppola V, Davies AE, Palmieri D, Croce CM. Cell Death Differ. 2023 Aug 3. doi: 10.1038/s41418-023-01191-4. PubMed 37537305.
Backbone
  Vector backbone: pLenti CMV Blast DEST (706-1)
  Backbone manufacturer: Eric Campeau, Paul Kaufman
  Modifications to backbone: Gateway sequences removed
  Vector type: Mammalian Expression, Lentiviral, Synthetic Biology
  Selectable markers: Blasticidin
Growth in bacteria
  Bacterial resistance: Ampicillin, 100 μg/mL
  Growth temperature: 37°C
  Growth strain: NEB Stable
  Copy number: High Copy
Gene/Insert
  Gene/Insert name: OsTIR1-mEmerald-Geminin-P2A-miniAID-mCherry2
  Species: H. sapiens (human), Synthetic
  Promoter: CMV
  Tag / fusion protein: Emerald, Geminin, miniAID, mCherry2
  Cloning method: Gibson Cloning
  Sequencing primers: 5′ GTGTACGGTGGGAGGTCTAT
Resource information
  A portion of this plasmid was derived from a plasmid made by: pLenti CMV Blast DEST (706-1) was used as backbone (Addgene 17451). MK232 CMV-OsTIR1-PURO (Addgene #7283433) was used as PCR template for OsTIR1; the mEmerald tag was PCR amplified from mEmerald-PLK1-N-16 vector (Addgene #54234; http://n2t.net/addgene:54234; RRID:Addgene_54234) while pEN435 - pCAGGS-TagBFP-hGeminin-2A-mCherry-hCdt1-rbgpA-Frt-PGK-EM7-PuroR-bpA-Frt Tigre targeting (Addgene #92139) was used as template for both hGeminin and hCdt1 tags.. pDP20 was used as a template for miniAID-mCherry2
Terms and licenses: Academic/Nonprofit Terms; Industry Terms: Not Available to Industry
Depositor comments: Please visit https://www.biorxiv.org/content/10.1101/2021.04.23.441203v1 for bioRxiv preprint.
How to cite: pLentiDP1.2 was a gift from Dario Palmieri (Addgene plasmid # 171095 ; http://n2t.net/addgene:171095 ; RRID:Addgene_171095)
